Addgene plasmid #104529: LII destination
Purpose: (Empty Backbone) LII backbone vector
Depositing lab: Thomas Lahaye. Depositing organization: Eberhard Karls Universitaet Tuebingen. Publication: A modular toolbox for Golden-Gate-based plasmid assembly streamlines generation of Ralstonia solanacearum species complex knockout strains and multi-cassette complementation constructs. Wu D, Schandry N, Lahaye T. Mol Plant Pathol. 2017 Oct 27. doi: 10.1111/mpp.12632. PubMed 29077245.
Backbone
  Vector backbone: LII destination
  Backbone manufacturer: Lahaye lab
  Backbone size (bp): 3955
  Vector type: Ralstonia solanacearum transformation vector
Growth in bacteria
  Bacterial resistance: Ampicillin, 100 μg/mL
  Growth temperature: 37°C
  Growth strain: DH5alpha
  Copy number: High Copy
Gene/Insert
  Gene/Insert name: None
Terms and licenses: Academic/Nonprofit Terms; Industry Terms: Not Available to Industry
How to cite: LII destination was a gift from Thomas Lahaye (Addgene plasmid # 104529 ; http://n2t.net/addgene:104529 ; RRID:Addgene_104529)
