[The description below was written by a language model from this plasmid's Addgene catalogue record and pLannotate feature annotations shown in this document.]
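Description:
LII destination is an empty level II backbone of about 4 kb from a modular Golden Gate cloning toolbox built for the plant pathogen Ralstonia solanacearum, where it is catalogued as a Ralstonia solanacearum transformation vector. The associated toolbox is aimed at generating knockout strains and multi-cassette complementation constructs, and this plasmid serves as a recipient into which parts or cassettes are assembled; no gene or insert is present. In E. coli it replicates from a high-copy ColE1/pUC-type origin and is selected with ampicillin through a β-lactamase gene driven by its native bla promoter. No replication origin or marker specific to Ralstonia is annotated, and the record does not state how the finished constructs are maintained or integrated in that host.

The replaceable portion of the vector is a chloramphenicol resistance/ccdB cassette: a chloramphenicol acetyltransferase gene with a cat promoter fragment, preceded by a lac UV5 promoter, followed by a ccdA fragment and a complete ccdB toxin gene. CcdB poisons DNA gyrase in standard E. coli strains, so a cassette of this kind normally provides counterselection: clones in which the cassette has been replaced by the assembled DNA survive, while unmodified backbone is eliminated. The type IIS restriction sites used for assembly are not annotated in the feature tables, so the enzyme and overhangs cannot be given here. Flanking remnants of a pUC-style backbone are also detected, including a multiple cloning site fragment, the lac promoter with its operator and CAP binding site, and short lacI and rop fragments. The depositor and sequencing-derived records carry identical annotations and differ by a single nucleotide in length.
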