Features (pLannotate 1.2.2; 14 found; start..end, strand, type, name):
    194..224     +  promoter       lac UV5 promoter: E. coli lac promoter with an "up" mutation
    248..277     +  promoter       cat promoter (fragment): promoter of the E. coli cat gene encoding chloramphenicol acetyltransferase
    278..937     +  CDS            CmR: chloramphenicol acetyltransferase; cat; confers resistance to chloramphenicol
   1116..1274    +  CDS            ccdA (fragment): CCDA_ECO57 - Also known as H, letA. Experimental evidence at protein level: Swiss-Prot protein existence level 1. Antitoxin component of a type II toxin-antitoxin (TA) system which inhibits the post-segregational killing (PSK) of plasmid-free cells, also referred to as a plasmid addiction system. Binds to and blocks the activity of CcdB; will also remove bound CcdB protein from the CcdB-GyrA complex by forming a CcdA-CcdB complex, a process termed rejuvenation. Functions as a transcriptional corepressor for the ccdAB operon, repression also requires CcdB (By similarity). From Escherichia coli
   1279..1581    +  CDS            ccdB: CCDB_ECOLI - Also known as G, letB, letD. Experimental evidence at protein level: Swiss-Prot protein existence level 1. Toxic component of a type II toxin-antitoxin (TA) system, functioning in plasmid maintainence. Responsible for the post- segregational killing (PSK) of plasmid-free cells, also referred to as a plasmid addiction system. Half-life of over 2 hours. Cell killing by CcdB is accompanied by filamentation, defects in chromosome and plasmid segregation, defects in cell division, formation of anucleate cells, decreased DNA synthesis and plasmid loss. Interferes with the activity of DN
   1641..1658    +  misc_feature   MCS (fragment): pUC18/19 multiple cloning site
   1758..1774    -  protein_bind   lac operator: The lac repressor binds to the lac operator to inhibit transcription in E. coli. This inhibition can be relieved by adding lactose or isopropyl-β-D-thiogalactopyranoside (IPTG). lac repressor encoded by lacI
   1782..1812    -  promoter       lac promoter: promoter for the E. coli lac operon
   1827..1848    -  protein_bind   CAP binding site: CAP binding activates transcription in the presence of cAMP. E. coli catabolite activator protein
   1861..1953    -  CDS            lacI (fragment): lac repressor; lacI; The lac repressor binds to the lac operator to inhibit transcription in E. coli. This inhibition can be relieved by adding lactose or isopropyl-β-D-thiogalactopyranoside (IPTG).
   2136..2724    -  rep_origin     ori: high-copy-number ColE1/pMB1/pBR322/pUC origin of replication
   2895..3755    -  CDS            AmpR: β-lactamase; bla; confers resistance to ampicillin, carbenicillin, and related antibiotics
   3756..3860    -  promoter       AmpR promoter: bla
   3955..35      +  CDS            rop (fragment) (across the origin): Rop protein, which maintains plasmids at low copy number; rop
>Addgene plasmid #104529 | LII destination | depositor full sequence | sequence record 198176 | Full Sequence
TCGCGCGTTTCGGTGATGACGGTGAAAACCTCTGACACATGCAGCTCCCGGAGACGGTCACAGCTTGTCT
GTAAGCGGATGCCGGGAGCAGACAAGCCCGTCAGGGCGCGTCAGCGGGTGTTGGCGGGTGTCGGGGCTGG
CTTAACCACCTGAGACCGCGGCCCCTCGAGGGGTCGCATTAGGCACCCCAGGCTTTACACTTTATGCTTC
CGGCTCGTATAATGTGTGGATTTTGAGTTAGGATCCGTCGAGATTTTCAGGAGCTAAGGAAGCTAAAATG
GAGAAAAAAATCACTGGATATACCACCGTTGATATATCCCAATGGCATCGTAAAGAACATTTTGAGGCAT
TTCAGTCAGTTGCTCAATGTACCTATAACCAGACCGTTCAGCTGGATATTACGGCCTTTTTAAAGACCGT
AAAGAAAAATAAGCACAAGTTTTATCCGGCCTTTATTCACATTCTTGCCCGCCTGATGAATGCTCATCCG
GAATTCCGTATGGCAATGAAAGACGGTGAGCTGGTGATATGGGATAGTGTTCACCCTTGTTACACCGTTT
TCCATGAGCAAACTGAAACGTTTTCATCGCTCTGGAGTGAATACCACGACGATTTCCGGCAGTTTCTACA
CATATATTCGCAAGATGTGGCGTGTTACGGTGAAAACCTGGCCTATTTCCCTAAAGGGTTTATTGAGAAT
ATGTTTTTCGTCTCAGCCAATCCCTGGGTGAGTTTCACCAGTTTTGATTTAAACGTGGCCAATATGGACA
ACTTCTTCGCCCCCGTTTTCACCATGGGCAAATATTATACGCAAGGCGACAAGGTGCTGATGCCGCTGGC
GATTCAGGTTCATCATGCCGTTTGTGATGGCTTCCATGTCGGCAGAATGCTTAATGAATTACAACAGTAC
TGCGATGAGTGGCAGGGCGGGGCGTAAAGATCTGGATCCGGCTTACTAAAAGCCAGATAACAGTATGCGT
ATTTGCGCGCTGATTTTTGCGGTATAAGAATATATACTGATATGTATACCCGAAGTATGTCAAAAAGAGG
TATGCTATGAAGCAGCGTATTACAGTGACAGTTGACAGCGACAGCTATCAGTTGCTCAAGGCATATATGA
TGTCAATATCTCCGGTCTGGTAAGCACAACCATGCAGAATGAAGCCCGTCGTCTGCGTGCCGAACGCTGG
AAAGCGGAAAATCAGGAAGGGATGGCTGAGGTCGCCCGGTTTATTGAAATGAACGGCTCTTTTGCTGACG
AGAACAGGGGCTGGTGAAATGCAGTTTAAGGTTTACACCTATAAAAGAGAGAGCCGTTATCGTCTGTTTG
TGGATGTACAGAGTGATATTATTGACACGCCCGGGCGACGGATGGTGATCCCCCTGGCCAGTGCACGTCT
GCTGTCAGATAAAGTCTCCCGTGAACTTTACCCGGTGGTGCATATCGGGGATGAAAGCTGGCGCATGATG
ACCACCGATATGGCCAGTGTGCCGGTCTCCGTTATCGGGGAAGAAGTGGCTGATCTCAGCCACCGCGAAA
ATGACATCAAAAACGCCATTAACCTGATGTTCTGGGGAATATAAATGTCAGGCTCCCTTATACACAGCCA
GTCTGCAGGTCGACCGGTCTCAAAGGGTGTGAATTCGAGCTCGGTACCTCGCGAATGCATCTAGATATCG
GATCCCGGGCCCGTCGACTGCAGAGGCCTGCATGCAAGCTTGGCGTAATCATGGTCATAGCTGTTTCCTG
TGTGAAATTGTTATCCGCTCACAATTCCACACAACATACGAGCCGGAAGCATAAAGTGTAAAGCCTGGGG
TGCCTAATGAGTGAGCTAACTCACATTAATTGCGTTGCGCTCACTGCCCGCTTTCCAGTCGGGAAACCTG
TCGTGCCAGCTGCATTAATGAATCGGCCAACGCGCGGGGAGAGGCGGTTTGCGTATTGGGCGCTCTTCCG
CTTCCTCGCTCACTGACTCGCTGCGCTCGGTCGTTCGGCTGCGGCGAGCGGTATCAGCTCACTCAAAGGC
GGTAATACGGTTATCCACAGAATCAGGGGATAACGCAGGAAAGAACATGTGAGCAAAAGGCCAGCAAAAG
GCCAGGAACCGTAAAAAGGCCGCGTTGCTGGCGTTTTTCCATAGGCTCCGCCCCCCTGACGAGCATCACA
AAAATCGACGCTCAAGTCAGAGGTGGCGAAACCCGACAGGACTATAAAGATACCAGGCGTTTCCCCCTGG
AAGCTCCCTCGTGCGCTCTCCTGTTCCGACCCTGCCGCTTACCGGATACCTGTCCGCCTTTCTCCCTTCG
GGAAGCGTGGCGCTTTCTCATAGCTCACGCTGTAGGTATCTCAGTTCGGTGTAGGTCGTTCGCTCCAAGC
TGGGCTGTGTGCACGAACCCCCCGTTCAGCCCGACCGCTGCGCCTTATCCGGTAACTATCGTCTTGAGTC
CAACCCGGTAAGACACGACTTATCGCCACTGGCAGCAGCCACTGGTAACAGGATTAGCAGAGCGAGGTAT
GTAGGCGGTGCTACAGAGTTCTTGAAGTGGTGGCCTAACTACGGCTACACTAGAAGAACAGTATTTGGTA
TCTGCGCTCTGCTGAAGCCAGTTACCTTCGGAAAAAGAGTTGGTAGCTCTTGATCCGGCAAACAAACCAC
CGCTGGTAGCGGTGGTTTTTTTGTTTGCAAGCAGCAGATTACGCGCAGAAAAAAAGGATCTCAAGAAGAT
CCTTTGATCTTTTCTACGGGGTCTGACGCTCAGTGGAACGAAAACTCACGTTAAGGGATTTTGGTCATGA
GATTATCAAAAAGGATCTTCACCTAGATCCTTTTAAATTAAAAATGAAGTTTTAAATCAATCTAAAGTAT
ATATGAGTAAACTTGGTCTGACAGTTACCAATGCTTAATCAGTGAGGCACCTATCTCAGCGATCTGTCTA
TTTCGTTCATCCATAGTTGCCTGACTCCCCGTCGTGTAGATAACTACGATACGGGAGGGCTTACCATCTG
GCCCCAGTGCTGCAATGATACCGCGAGATCCACGCTCACCGGCTCCAGATTTATCAGCAATAAACCAGCC
AGCCGGAAGGGCCGAGCGCAGAAGTGGTCCTGCAACTTTATCCGCCTCCATCCAGTCTATTAATTGTTGC
CGGGAAGCTAGAGTAAGTAGTTCGCCAGTTAATAGTTTGCGCAACGTTGTTGCCATTGCTACAGGCATCG
TGGTGTCACGCTCGTCGTTTGGTATGGCTTCATTCAGCTCCGGTTCCCAACGATCAAGGCGAGTTACATG
ATCCCCCATGTTGTGCAAAAAAGCGGTTAGCTCCTTCGGTCCTCCGATCGTTGTCAGAAGTAAGTTGGCC
GCAGTGTTATCACTCATGGTTATGGCAGCACTGCATAATTCTCTTACTGTCATGCCATCCGTAAGATGCT
TTTCTGTGACTGGTGAGTACTCAACCAAGTCATTCTGAGAATAGTGTATGCGGCGACCGAGTTGCTCTTG
CCCGGCGTCAATACGGGATAATACCGCGCCACATAGCAGAACTTTAAAAGTGCTCATCATTGGAAAACGT
TCTTCGGGGCGAAAACTCTCAAGGATCTTACCGCTGTTGAGATCCAGTTCGATGTAACCCACTCGTGCAC
CCAACTGATCTTCAGCATCTTTTACTTTCACCAGCGTTTCTGGGTGAGCAAAAACAGGAAGGCAAAATGC
CGCAAAAAAGGGAATAAGGGCGACACGGAAATGTTGAATACTCATACTCTTCCTTTTTCAATATTATTGA
AGCATTTATCAGGGTTATTGTCTCATGAGCGGATACATATTTGAATGTATTTAGAAAAATAAACAAATAG
GGGTTCCGCGCACATTTCCCCGAAAAGTGCCACCTGACGTCTAAGAAACCATTATTATCATGACATTAAC
CTATAAAAATAGGCGTATCACGAGGCCCTTTCGTC
