Features (pLannotate 1.2.2; 14 found; start..end, strand, type, name):
    195..225     +  promoter       lac UV5 promoter: E. coli lac promoter with an "up" mutation
    249..278     +  promoter       cat promoter (fragment): promoter of the E. coli cat gene encoding chloramphenicol acetyltransferase
    279..938     +  CDS            CmR: chloramphenicol acetyltransferase; cat; confers resistance to chloramphenicol
   1117..1275    +  CDS            ccdA (fragment): CCDA_ECO57 - Also known as H, letA. Experimental evidence at protein level: Swiss-Prot protein existence level 1. Antitoxin component of a type II toxin-antitoxin (TA) system which inhibits the post-segregational killing (PSK) of plasmid-free cells, also referred to as a plasmid addiction system. Binds to and blocks the activity of CcdB; will also remove bound CcdB protein from the CcdB-GyrA complex by forming a CcdA-CcdB complex, a process termed rejuvenation. Functions as a transcriptional corepressor for the ccdAB operon, repression also requires CcdB (By similarity). From Escherichia coli
   1280..1582    +  CDS            ccdB: CCDB_ECOLI - Also known as G, letB, letD. Experimental evidence at protein level: Swiss-Prot protein existence level 1. Toxic component of a type II toxin-antitoxin (TA) system, functioning in plasmid maintainence. Responsible for the post- segregational killing (PSK) of plasmid-free cells, also referred to as a plasmid addiction system. Half-life of over 2 hours. Cell killing by CcdB is accompanied by filamentation, defects in chromosome and plasmid segregation, defects in cell division, formation of anucleate cells, decreased DNA synthesis and plasmid loss. Interferes with the activity of DN
   1642..1659    +  misc_feature   MCS (fragment): pUC18/19 multiple cloning site
   1759..1775    -  protein_bind   lac operator: The lac repressor binds to the lac operator to inhibit transcription in E. coli. This inhibition can be relieved by adding lactose or isopropyl-β-D-thiogalactopyranoside (IPTG). lac repressor encoded by lacI
   1783..1813    -  promoter       lac promoter: promoter for the E. coli lac operon
   1828..1849    -  protein_bind   CAP binding site: CAP binding activates transcription in the presence of cAMP. E. coli catabolite activator protein
   1862..1954    -  CDS            lacI (fragment): lac repressor; lacI; The lac repressor binds to the lac operator to inhibit transcription in E. coli. This inhibition can be relieved by adding lactose or isopropyl-β-D-thiogalactopyranoside (IPTG).
   2137..2725    -  rep_origin     ori: high-copy-number ColE1/pMB1/pBR322/pUC origin of replication
   2896..3756    -  CDS            AmpR: β-lactamase; bla; confers resistance to ampicillin, carbenicillin, and related antibiotics
   3757..3861    -  promoter       AmpR promoter: bla
   3956..35      +  CDS            rop (fragment) (across the origin): Rop protein, which maintains plasmids at low copy number; rop
>Addgene plasmid #104529 | LII destination | addgene full sequence | sequence record 223651 | Addgene NGS Result
TCGCGCGTTTCGGTGATGACGGTGAAAACCTCTGACACATGCAGCTCCCGGAGACGGTCACAGCTTGTCT
GTAAGCGGATGCCGGGAGCAGACAAGCCCGTCAGGGCGCGTCAGCGGGTGTTGGCGGGTGTCGGGGCTGG
CTTAACTCACCTGAGACCGCGGCCCCTCGAGGGGTCGCATTAGGCACCCCAGGCTTTACACTTTATGCTT
CCGGCTCGTATAATGTGTGGATTTTGAGTTAGGATCCGTCGAGATTTTCAGGAGCTAAGGAAGCTAAAAT
GGAGAAAAAAATCACTGGATATACCACCGTTGATATATCCCAATGGCATCGTAAAGAACATTTTGAGGCA
TTTCAGTCAGTTGCTCAATGTACCTATAACCAGACCGTTCAGCTGGATATTACGGCCTTTTTAAAGACCG
TAAAGAAAAATAAGCACAAGTTTTATCCGGCCTTTATTCACATTCTTGCCCGCCTGATGAATGCTCATCC
GGAATTCCGTATGGCAATGAAAGACGGTGAGCTGGTGATATGGGATAGTGTTCACCCTTGTTACACCGTT
TTCCATGAGCAAACTGAAACGTTTTCATCGCTCTGGAGTGAATACCACGACGATTTCCGGCAGTTTCTAC
ACATATATTCGCAAGATGTGGCGTGTTACGGTGAAAACCTGGCCTATTTCCCTAAAGGGTTTATTGAGAA
TATGTTTTTCGTCTCAGCCAATCCCTGGGTGAGTTTCACCAGTTTTGATTTAAACGTGGCCAATATGGAC
AACTTCTTCGCCCCCGTTTTCACCATGGGCAAATATTATACGCAAGGCGACAAGGTGCTGATGCCGCTGG
CGATTCAGGTTCATCATGCCGTTTGTGATGGCTTCCATGTCGGCAGAATGCTTAATGAATTACAACAGTA
CTGCGATGAGTGGCAGGGCGGGGCGTAAAGATCTGGATCCGGCTTACTAAAAGCCAGATAACAGTATGCG
TATTTGCGCGCTGATTTTTGCGGTATAAGAATATATACTGATATGTATACCCGAAGTATGTCAAAAAGAG
GTATGCTATGAAGCAGCGTATTACAGTGACAGTTGACAGCGACAGCTATCAGTTGCTCAAGGCATATATG
ATGTCAATATCTCCGGTCTGGTAAGCACAACCATGCAGAATGAAGCCCGTCGTCTGCGTGCCGAACGCTG
GAAAGCGGAAAATCAGGAAGGGATGGCTGAGGTCGCCCGGTTTATTGAAATGAACGGCTCTTTTGCTGAC
GAGAACAGGGGCTGGTGAAATGCAGTTTAAGGTTTACACCTATAAAAGAGAGAGCCGTTATCGTCTGTTT
GTGGATGTACAGAGTGATATTATTGACACGCCCGGGCGACGGATGGTGATCCCCCTGGCCAGTGCACGTC
TGCTGTCAGATAAAGTCTCCCGTGAACTTTACCCGGTGGTGCATATCGGGGATGAAAGCTGGCGCATGAT
GACCACCGATATGGCCAGTGTGCCGGTCTCCGTTATCGGGGAAGAAGTGGCTGATCTCAGCCACCGCGAA
AATGACATCAAAAACGCCATTAACCTGATGTTCTGGGGAATATAAATGTCAGGCTCCCTTATACACAGCC
AGTCTGCAGGTCGACCGGTCTCAAAGGGTGTGAATTCGAGCTCGGTACCTCGCGAATGCATCTAGATATC
GGATCCCGGGCCCGTCGACTGCAGAGGCCTGCATGCAAGCTTGGCGTAATCATGGTCATAGCTGTTTCCT
GTGTGAAATTGTTATCCGCTCACAATTCCACACAACATACGAGCCGGAAGCATAAAGTGTAAAGCCTGGG
GTGCCTAATGAGTGAGCTAACTCACATTAATTGCGTTGCGCTCACTGCCCGCTTTCCAGTCGGGAAACCT
GTCGTGCCAGCTGCATTAATGAATCGGCCAACGCGCGGGGAGAGGCGGTTTGCGTATTGGGCGCTCTTCC
GCTTCCTCGCTCACTGACTCGCTGCGCTCGGTCGTTCGGCTGCGGCGAGCGGTATCAGCTCACTCAAAGG
CGGTAATACGGTTATCCACAGAATCAGGGGATAACGCAGGAAAGAACATGTGAGCAAAAGGCCAGCAAAA
GGCCAGGAACCGTAAAAAGGCCGCGTTGCTGGCGTTTTTCCATAGGCTCCGCCCCCCTGACGAGCATCAC
AAAAATCGACGCTCAAGTCAGAGGTGGCGAAACCCGACAGGACTATAAAGATACCAGGCGTTTCCCCCTG
GAAGCTCCCTCGTGCGCTCTCCTGTTCCGACCCTGCCGCTTACCGGATACCTGTCCGCCTTTCTCCCTTC
GGGAAGCGTGGCGCTTTCTCATAGCTCACGCTGTAGGTATCTCAGTTCGGTGTAGGTCGTTCGCTCCAAG
CTGGGCTGTGTGCACGAACCCCCCGTTCAGCCCGACCGCTGCGCCTTATCCGGTAACTATCGTCTTGAGT
CCAACCCGGTAAGACACGACTTATCGCCACTGGCAGCAGCCACTGGTAACAGGATTAGCAGAGCGAGGTA
TGTAGGCGGTGCTACAGAGTTCTTGAAGTGGTGGCCTAACTACGGCTACACTAGAAGAACAGTATTTGGT
ATCTGCGCTCTGCTGAAGCCAGTTACCTTCGGAAAAAGAGTTGGTAGCTCTTGATCCGGCAAACAAACCA
CCGCTGGTAGCGGTGGTTTTTTTGTTTGCAAGCAGCAGATTACGCGCAGAAAAAAAGGATCTCAAGAAGA
TCCTTTGATCTTTTCTACGGGGTCTGACGCTCAGTGGAACGAAAACTCACGTTAAGGGATTTTGGTCATG
AGATTATCAAAAAGGATCTTCACCTAGATCCTTTTAAATTAAAAATGAAGTTTTAAATCAATCTAAAGTA
TATATGAGTAAACTTGGTCTGACAGTTACCAATGCTTAATCAGTGAGGCACCTATCTCAGCGATCTGTCT
ATTTCGTTCATCCATAGTTGCCTGACTCCCCGTCGTGTAGATAACTACGATACGGGAGGGCTTACCATCT
GGCCCCAGTGCTGCAATGATACCGCGAGATCCACGCTCACCGGCTCCAGATTTATCAGCAATAAACCAGC
CAGCCGGAAGGGCCGAGCGCAGAAGTGGTCCTGCAACTTTATCCGCCTCCATCCAGTCTATTAATTGTTG
CCGGGAAGCTAGAGTAAGTAGTTCGCCAGTTAATAGTTTGCGCAACGTTGTTGCCATTGCTACAGGCATC
GTGGTGTCACGCTCGTCGTTTGGTATGGCTTCATTCAGCTCCGGTTCCCAACGATCAAGGCGAGTTACAT
GATCCCCCATGTTGTGCAAAAAAGCGGTTAGCTCCTTCGGTCCTCCGATCGTTGTCAGAAGTAAGTTGGC
CGCAGTGTTATCACTCATGGTTATGGCAGCACTGCATAATTCTCTTACTGTCATGCCATCCGTAAGATGC
TTTTCTGTGACTGGTGAGTACTCAACCAAGTCATTCTGAGAATAGTGTATGCGGCGACCGAGTTGCTCTT
GCCCGGCGTCAATACGGGATAATACCGCGCCACATAGCAGAACTTTAAAAGTGCTCATCATTGGAAAACG
TTCTTCGGGGCGAAAACTCTCAAGGATCTTACCGCTGTTGAGATCCAGTTCGATGTAACCCACTCGTGCA
CCCAACTGATCTTCAGCATCTTTTACTTTCACCAGCGTTTCTGGGTGAGCAAAAACAGGAAGGCAAAATG
CCGCAAAAAAGGGAATAAGGGCGACACGGAAATGTTGAATACTCATACTCTTCCTTTTTCAATATTATTG
AAGCATTTATCAGGGTTATTGTCTCATGAGCGGATACATATTTGAATGTATTTAGAAAAATAAACAAATA
GGGGTTCCGCGCACATTTCCCCGAAAAGTGCCACCTGACGTCTAAGAAACCATTATTATCATGACATTAA
CCTATAAAAATAGGCGTATCACGAGGCCCTTTCGTC
